>Addgene plasmid #123924 | MTK0_001 | addgene full sequence | sequence record 250078 | Addgene NGS Result
TCTGAGAATAGTGTATGCGGCGACCGAGTTGCTCTTGCCCGGCGTCAATACGGGATAATACCGCGCCACA
TAGCAGAACTTTAAAAGTGCTCATCATTGGAAAACGTTCTTCGGGGCGAAAACTCTCAAGGATCTTACCG
CTGTTGAGATCCAGTTCGATGTAACCCACTCGTGCACCCAACTGATCTTCAGCATCTTTTACTTTCACCA
GCGTTTCTGGGTGAGCAAAAACAGGAAGGCAAAATGCCGCAAAAAAGGGAATAAGGGCGACACGGAAATG
TTGAATACTCATACTCTTCCTTTTTCAATATTATTGAAGCATTTATCAGGGTTATTGTCTCATGAGCGGA
TACATATTTGAATGTATTTAGAAAAATAAACAAATAGGGGTTCCGCGCACATTTCCCCGAAAAGTGCCAC
CTGTCATGACCAAAATCCCTTAACGTGAGTTTTCGTTCCACTGAGCGTCAGACCCCGTAGAAAAGATCAA
AGGATCTTCTTGAGATCCTTTTTTTCTGCGCGTAATCTGCTGCTTGCAAACAAAAAAACCACCGCTACCA
GCGGTGGTTTGTTTGCCGGATCAAGAGCTACCAACTCTTTTTCCGAAGGTAACTGGCTTCAGCAGAGCGC
AGATACCAAATACTGTTCTTCTAGTGTAGCCGTAGTTAGGCCACCACTTCAAGAACTCTGTAGCACCGCC
TACATACCTCGCTCTGCTAATCCTGTTACCAGTGGCTGCTGCCAGTGGCGATAAGTCGTGTCTTACCGGG
TTGGACTCAAGACGATAGTTACCGGATAAGGCGCAGCGGTCGGGCTGAACGGGGGGTTCGTGCACACAGC
CCAGCTTGGAGCGAACGACCTACACCGAACTGAGATACCTACAGCGTGAGCTATGAGAAAGCGCCACGCT
TCCCGAAGGGAGAAAGGCGGACAGGTATCCGGTAAGCGGCAGGGTCGGAACAGGAGAGCGCACGAGGGAG
CTTCCAGGGGGAAACGCCTGGTATCTTTATAGTCCTGTCGGGTTTCGCCACCTCTGACTTGAGCGTCGAT
TTTTGTGATGCTCGTCAGGGGGGCGGAGCCTATGGAAAAACGCCAGCAACGCGGCCTTTTTACGGTTCCT
GGCCTTTTGCTGGCCTTTTGCTCACATGTTCTTTCCTGCGTTATCCCCTGATTCTGTGGATAACCGTGCG
GCCGCCCCTGAATTCGCATCTAGAACGGGGTCATCACGGCTCATCATGCGCCAAACAAATGTGTGCAATA
CACGCTCGGATGACTGCATGATGACCGCACTGACTGGGGACAGCAGATCCACCTAAGCCTGTGAGAGAAG
CAGACACCCGACAGATCAAGGCAGTTACGTCTCACCAAACCAGATGTCAACACAGCTACAACGGATCCGA
CGCGCCATCTCTAGGCCCGCGCCGGCCCCCTCGCACGGACTTGTGGGAGAAGCTCGGCTACTCCCCTGCC
CCGGTTAATTTGCATATAATATTTCCTAGTAACTATAGAGGCTTAATGTGCGATAAAAGACAGATAATCT
GTTCTTTTTAATACTAGCTACATTTTACATGATAGGCTTGGATTTCTATAACTTCGTATAGCATACATTA
TACGAAGTTATAAACAGCACAAAAGGAAACTCACCCTAACTGTAAAGTAATTGTGTGTTTTGAGACTATA
AGTATCCCTTGGAGAACCACCTTGTTGGAGACGGAAAGTGAAACGTGATTTCATGCGTCATTTTGAACAT
TTTGTAAATCTTATTTAATAATGTGTGCGGCAATTCACATTTAATTTATGAATGTTTTCTTAACATCGCG
GCAACTCAAGAAACGGCAGGTTCGGATCTTAGCTACTAGAGAAAGAGGAGAAATACTAGATGCGTAAAGG
CGAAGAGCTGTTCACTGGTGTCGTCCCTATTCTGGTGGAACTGGATGGTGATGTCAACGGTCATAAGTTT
TCCGTGCGTGGCGAGGGTGAAGGTGACGCAACTAATGGTAAACTGACGCTGAAGTTCATCTGTACTACTG
GTAAACTGCCGGTTCCTTGGCCGACTCTGGTAACGACGCTGACTTATGGTGTTCAGTGCTTTGCTCGTTA
TCCGGACCATATGAAGCAGCATGACTTCTTCAAGTCCGCCATGCCGGAAGGCTATGTGCAGGAACGCACG
ATTTCCTTTAAGGATGACGGCACGTACAAAACGCGTGCGGAAGTGAAATTTGAAGGCGATACCCTGGTAA
ACCGCATTGAGCTGAAAGGCATTGACTTTAAAGAGGACGGCAATATCCTGGGCCATAAGCTGGAATACAA
TTTTAACAGCCACAATGTTTACATCACCGCCGATAAACAAAAAAATGGCATTAAAGCGAATTTTAAAATT
CGCCACAACGTGGAGGATGGCAGCGTGCAGCTGGCTGATCACTACCAGCAAAACACTCCAATCGGTGATG
GTCCTGTTCTGCTGCCAGACAATCACTATCTGAGCACGCAAAGCGTTCTGTCTAAAGATCCGAACGAGAA
ACGCGATCATATGGTTCTGCTGGAGTTCGTAACCGCAGCGGGCATCACGCATGGTATGGATGAACTGTAC
AAATGACCAGGCATCAAATAAAACGAAAGGCTCAGTCGAAAGACTGGGCCTTTCGTTTTATCTGTTGTTT
GTCGGTGAACGCTCTCTACTAGAGTCACACTGGCTCACCTTCGGGTGGGCCTTTCTGCGTTTATACGTCT
CGTTTAAGAGCTAAGCTGGAAACAGCATAGCAAGTTTAAATAAGGCTAGTCCGTTATCAACTTGAAAAAG
TGGCACCGAGTCGGTGCTTTTTTTGCTGAGCATGAGACGGAAATCTGCTCGTCAGTGGTGCTCACACTGA
CGAATCATGTACAGATCATACCGATGACTGCCTGGCGACTCACAACTAAGCAAGACAGCCGGAACCAGCG
CCGGCGAACACCACTGCATATATGGCATATCACAACAGTCCAACTAGTGCACTGCAGTACAGCGGCCGCG
ATTATCAAAAAGGATCTTCACCTAGATCCTTTTAAATTAAAAATGAAGTTTTAAATCAATCTAAAGTATA
TATGAGTAAACTTGGTCTGACAGTTACCAATGCTTAATCAGTGAGGCACCTATCTCAGCGATCTGTCTAT
TTCGTTCATCCATAGTTGCCTGACTCCCCGTCGTGTAGATAACTACGATACGGGAGGGCTTACCATCTGG
CCCCAGTGCTGCAATGATACCGCGGGACCCACGCTCACCGGCTCCAGATTTATCAGCAATAAACCAGCCA
GCCGGAAGGGCCGAGCGCAGAAGTGGTCCTGCAACTTTATCCGCCTCCATCCAGTCTATTAATTGTTGCC
GGGAAGCTAGAGTAAGTAGTTCGCCAGTTAATAGTTTGCGCAACGTTGTTGCCATTGCTACAGGCATCGT
GGTGTCACGCTCGTCGTTTGGTATGGCTTCATTCAGCTCCGGTTCCCAACGATCAAGGCGAGTTACATGA
TCCCCCATGTTGTGCAAAAAAGCGGTTAGCTCCTTCGGTCCTCCGATCGTTGTCAGAAGTAAGTTGGCCG
CAGTGTTATCACTCATGGTTATGGCAGCACTGCATAATTCTCTTACTGTCATGCCATCCGTAAGATGCTT
TTCTGTGACTGGTGAGTACTCAACCAAGTCAT
Features (pLannotate 1.2.2; 8 found; start..end, strand, type, name):
    293..397     -  promoter       AmpR promoter: bla
    500..1088    +  rep_origin     ori: high-copy-number ColE1/pMB1/pBR322/pUC origin of replication
   1588..1621    +  protein_bind   loxP: Cre-mediated recombination occurs in the 8-bp core sequence (GCATACAT). Cre recombinase
   1880..2593    +  CDS            superfolder GFP: GFP variant that folds robustly even when fused to poorly folded proteins (Pédelacq et al., 2006)
   2605..2676    +  terminator     rrnB T1 terminator: transcription terminator T1 from the E. coli rrnB gene
   2692..2719    +  terminator     T7Te terminator: phage T7 early transcription terminator
   2750..2817    +  misc_RNA       tracrRNA (fragment): trans-activating CRISPR RNA for the Streptococcus pyogenes CRISPR/Cas9 system
   3104..292     -  CDS            AmpR (across the origin): β-lactamase; bla; confers resistance to ampicillin, carbenicillin, and related antibiotics
