[The description below was written by a language model from this plasmid's Addgene catalogue record and pLannotate feature annotations shown in this document.]
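Description:
MTK0_001 is a 3.7 kb "type 0" part from the Mammalian Toolkit (MTK), a modular hierarchical cloning system for building genetic circuits in mammalian cells. Type 0 parts generally serve as destination vectors, and this one is a pre-assembled acceptor for SpCas9 guide RNA expression units. It is built on the MTK678_001 backbone and propagated in E. coli using a high-copy ColE1/pUC-type origin, with ampicillin selection provided by β-lactamase under its native bla promoter.

The synthetic insert, recorded as TU-sgRNA - L1/RE, is a guide RNA transcription unit in which the spacer position is occupied by a GFP dropout cassette. The annotated features show a superfolder GFP coding sequence followed by the bacterial rrnB T1 and T7Te terminators, placed immediately upstream of a fragment of the Streptococcus pyogenes tracrRNA that forms the sgRNA scaffold. In dropout designs of this kind, replacing the GFP cassette with a targeting sequence joins the spacer to the scaffold, and correct clones can be recognised as non-fluorescent colonies against a green background of unmodified vector. According to the stated purpose, the unit is flanked by ConLS and ConRE connectors, which in toolkit-style assembly define where a transcription unit sits in a multi-gene construct; note that the insert name instead refers to L1/RE, a discrepancy the record does not resolve.

A loxP site is annotated upstream of the GFP cassette, though its role is not explained. The feature table does not identify the promoter driving the guide RNA, the bacterial promoter for GFP, the connectors, or the restriction sites used for assembly, so these details are not stated.
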