Addgene plasmid #123924: MTK0_001
Purpose: Encodes the spCas9 gRNA GFP dropout expression cassette with ConLS and ConRE connectors with Ampicillin resistance as a type 0 part to be used in the MTK system
Depositing lab: Hana El-Samad. Publication: A Toolkit for Rapid Modular Construction of Biological Circuits in Mammalian Cells. Fonseca JP, Bonny AR, Kumar GR, Ng AH, Town J, Wu QC, Aslankoohi E, Chen SY, Dods G, Harrigan P, Osimiri LC, Kistler AL, El-Samad H. ACS Synth Biol. 2019 Nov 15;8(11):2593-2606. doi: 10.1021/acssynbio.9b00322. Epub 2019 Nov 5. PubMed 31686495.
Backbone
  Vector backbone: MTK678_001
  Vector type: Mammalian Expression
Growth in bacteria
  Bacterial resistance: Ampicillin, 100 μg/mL
  Growth temperature: 37°C
  Growth strain: DH5alpha
  Copy number: Unknown
Gene/Insert
  Gene/Insert name: TU-sgRNA - L1/RE
  Species: Synthetic
  Cloning method: Restriction Enzyme; 5′ cloning site unknown (unknown if destroyed); 3′ cloning site unknown (unknown if destroyed)
Terms and licenses: Academic/Nonprofit Terms; Industry Terms: Not Available to Industry
Depositor comments: Type 0 parts are generally destination vectors in the MTK Please visit https://www.biorxiv.org/content/10.1101/506188v2 for BioRxiv preprint
How to cite: MTK0_001 was a gift from Hana El-Samad (Addgene plasmid # 123924 ; http://n2t.net/addgene:123924 ; RRID:Addgene_123924)
